>Addgene plasmid #234615 | A1-LCD allW D262N | addgene full sequence | sequence record 469028 | Addgene NGS Result
TTTACCCTCACAACGTTCCAGTAACCGGGCATGTTCATCATCAGTAACCCGTATCGTGAGCATCCTCTCT
CGTTTCATCGGTATCATTACCCCCATGAACAGAAATCCCCCTTACACGGAGGCATCAGTGACCAAACAGG
AAAAAACCGCCCTTAACATGGCCCGCTTTATCAGAAGCCAGACATTAACGCTTCTGGAGAAACTCAACGA
GCTGGACGCGGATGAACAGGCAGACATCTGTGAATCGCTTCACGACCACGCTGATGAGCTTTACCGCAGC
TGCCTCGCGCGTTTCGGTGATGACGGTGAAAACCTCTGACACATGCAGCTCCCGGAGACGGTCACAGCTT
GTCTGTAAGCGGATGCCGGGAGCAGACAAGCCCGTCAGGGCGCGTCAGCGGGTGTTGGCGGGTGTCGGGG
CGCAGCCATGACCCAGTCACGTAGCGATAGCGGAGTGTATACTGGCTTAACTATGCGGCATCAGAGCAGA
TTGTACTGAGAGTGCACCATTGCGGTGTGAAATACCGCACAGATGCGTAAGGAGAAAATACCGCATCAGG
CGCTCTTCCGCTTCCTCGCTCACTGACTCGCTGCGCTCGGTCGTTCGGCTGCGGCGAGCGGTATCAGCTC
ACTCAAAGGCGGTAATACGGTTATCCACAGAATCAGGGGATAACGCAGGAAAGAACATGTGAGCAAAAGG
CCAGCAAAAGGCCAGGAACCGTAAAAAGGCCGCGTTGCTGGCGTTTTTCCATAGGCTCCGCCCCCCTGAC
GAGCATCACAAAAATCGACGCTCAAGTCAGAGGTGGCGAAACCCGACAGGACTATAAAGATACCAGGCGT
TTCCCCCTGGAAGCTCCCTCGTGCGCTCTCCTGTTCCGACCCTGCCGCTTACCGGATACCTGTCCGCCTT
TCTCCCTTCGGGAAGCGTGGCGCTTTCTCATAGCTCACGCTGTAGGTATCTCAGTTCGGTGTAGGTCGTT
CGCTCCAAGCTGGGCTGTGTGCACGAACCCCCCGTTCAGCCCGACCGCTGCGCCTTATCCGGTAACTATC
GTCTTGAGTCCAACCCGGTAAGACACGACTTATCGCCACTGGCAGCAGCCACTGGTAACAGGATTAGCAG
AGCGAGGTATGTAGGCGGTGCTACAGAGTTCTTGAAGTGGTGGCCTAACTACGGCTACACTAGAAGGACA
GTATTTGGTATCTGCGCTCTGCTGAAGCCAGTTACCTTCGGAAAAAGAGTTGGTAGCTCTTGATCCGGCA
AACAAACCACCGCTGGTAGCGGTGGTTTTTTTGTTTGCAAGCAGCAGATTACGCGCAGAAAAAAAGGATC
TCAAGAAGATCCTTTGATCTTTTCTACGGGGTCTGACGCTCAGTGGAACGAAAACTCACGTTAAGGGATT
TTGGTCATGAGATTATCAAAAAGGATCTTCACCTAGATCCTTTTAAATTAAAAATGAAGTTTTAAATCAA
TCTAAAGTATATATGAGTAAACTTGGTCTGACAGTTACCAATGCTTAATCAGTGAGGCACCTATCTCAGC
GATCTGTCTATTTCGTTCATCCATAGTTGCCTGACTCCCCGTCGTGTAGATAACTACGATACGGGAGGGC
TTACCATCTGGCCCCAGTGCTGCAATGATACCGCGAGACCCACGCTCACCGGCTCCAGATTTATCAGCAA
TAAACCAGCCAGCCGGAAGGGCCGAGCGCAGAAGTGGTCCTGCAACTTTATCCGCCTCCATCCAGTCTAT
TAATTGTTGCCGGGAAGCTAGAGTAAGTAGTTCGCCAGTTAATAGTTTGCGCAACGTTGTTGCCATTGCT
GCAGGCATCGTGGTGTCACGCTCGTCGTTTGGTATGGCTTCATTCAGCTCCGGTTCCCAACGATCAAGGC
GAGTTACATGATCCCCCATGTTGTGCAAAAAAGCGGTTAGCTCCTTCGGTCCTCCGATCGTTGTCAGAAG
TAAGTTGGCCGCAGTGTTATCACTCATGGTTATGGCAGCACTGCATAATTCTCTTACTGTCATGCCATCC
GTAAGATGCTTTTCTGTGACTGGTGAGTACTCAACCAAGTCATTCTGAGAATAGTGTATGCGGCGACCGA
GTTGCTCTTGCCCGGCGTCAACACGGGATAATACCGCGCCACATAGCAGAACTTTAAAAGTGCTCATCAT
TGGAAAACGTTCTTCGGGGCGAAAACTCTCAAGGATCTTACCGCTGTTGAGATCCAGTTCGATGTAACCC
ACTCGTGCACCCAACTGATCTTCAGCATCTTTTACTTTCACCAGCGTTTCTGGGTGAGCAAAAACAGGAA
GGCAAAATGCCGCAAAAAAGGGAATAAGGGCGACACGGAAATGTTGAATACTCATACTCTTCCTTTTTCA
ATATTATTGAAGCATTTATCAGGGTTATTGTCTCATGAGCGGATACATATTTGAATGTATTTAGAAAAAT
AAACAAATAGGGGTTCCGCGCACATTTCCCCGAAAAGTGCCACCTGACGTCTAAGAAACCATTATTATCA
TGACATTAACCTATAAAAATAGGCGTATCACGAGGCCCTTTCGTCTTCAAGAATTCTCATGTTTGACAGC
TTATCATCGATAAGCTTTAATGCGGTAGTTTATCACAGTTAAATTGCTAACGCAGTCAGGCACCGTGTAT
GAAATCTAACAATGCGCTCATCGTCATCCTCGGCACCGTCACCCTGGATGCTGTAGGCATAGGCTTGGTT
ATGCCGGTACTGCCGGGCCTCTTGCGGGATATCGTCCATTCCGACAGCATCGCCAGTCACTATGGCGTGC
TGCTAGCGCTATATGCGTTGATGCAATTTCTATGCGCACCCGTTCTCGGAGCACTGTCCGACCGCTTTGG
CCGCCGCCCAGTCCTGCTCGCTTCGCTACTTGGAGCCACTATCGACTACGCGATCATGGCGACCACACCC
GTCCTGTGGATATCCGGATATAGTTCCTCCTTTCAGCAAAAAACCCCTCAAGACCCGTTTAGAGGCCCCA
AGGGGTTATGCTAGTTATTGCTCAGCGGTGGCAGCAGCCAACTCAGCTTCCTTTCGGGCTTTGTTAGCAG
CCTCGAATCAACCACTTTGTACAAGAAAGCTGGGTCTTACCAACGACGACCTGAACCCCAGCTGCTGCTG
CTAGAGCTACCTCCCCAACCGCCTTGATTACGCGGTTTTGCCCACCACTGACCGCCACCTCCCCACGGAC
CGCTGCTACGACCTCCCCAGTTACCACCTTTCATCGGACCCCAATTGCTGCTCTGATTATTCCAATTGCC
AAAGTTATTATAGCTGCCACCGCCACCCCAGTTGCTACCATCATTGCCCCAACCATTCCAACCATCACCA
CTACCACCCCATCCGCCACCACCTCTTGAACCACCCCAGCCTCCGCGACCGCTCCAATTACCACCACGAC
CCCAGTTATCATTGCCACCCCAACCACCACCGCGACCACCACCCCAATTACCGCTACCGCTACGACCACG
CTGGCTGCTGCTTGCGCTTGCCATGCTACCCTGAAAATACAGGTTCTCGAAGCCTGCTTTTTTGTACAAA
CTTGTTGATTCGAGGTGATGGTGATGGTGATGGTAGTACGACATATGTATATCTCCTTCTTAAAGTTAAA
CAAAATTATTTCTAGAGGGAAACCGTTGTGGTCTCCCTATAGTGAGTCGTATTAATTTCGCGGGATCGAG
ATCTCGATCCTCTACGCCGGACGCATCGTGGCCGGCATCACCGGCGCCACAGGTGCGGTTGCTGGCGCCT
ATATCGCCGACATCACCGATGGGGAAGATCGGGCTCGCCACTTCGGGCTCATGAGCGCTTGTTTCGGCGT
GGGTATGGTGGCAGGCCCCGTGGCCGGGGGACTGTTGGGCGCCATCTCCTTGCATGCACCATTCCTTGCG
GCGGCGGTGCTCAACGGCCTCAACCTACTACTGGGCTGCTTCCTAATGCAGGAGTCGCATAAGGGAGAGC
GTCGATCGACCGATGCCCTTGAGAGCCTTCAACCCAGTCAGCTCCTTCCGGTGGGCGCGGGGCATGACTA
TCGTCGCCGCACTTATGACTGTCTTCTTTATCATGCAACTCGTAGGACAGGTGCCGGCAGCGCTCTGGGT
CATTTTCGGCGAGGACCGCTTTCGCTGGAGCGCGACGATGATCGGCCTGTCGCTTGCGGTATTCGGAATC
TTGCACGCCCTCGCTCAAGCCTTCGTCACTGGTCCCGCCACCAAACGTTTCGGCGAGAAGCAGGCCATTA
TCGCCGGCATGGCGGCCGACGCGCTGGGCTACGTCTTGCTGGCGTTCGCGACGCGAGGCTGGATGGCCTT
CCCCATTATGATTCTTCTCGCTTCCGGCGGCATCGGGATGCCCGCGTTGCAGGCCATGCTGTCCAGGCAG
GTAGATGACGACCATCAGGGACAGCTTCAAGGATCGCTCGCGGCTCTTACCAGCCTAACTTCGATCATTG
GACCGCTGATCGTCACGGCGATTTATGCCGCCTCGGCGAGCACATGGAACGGGTTGGCATGGATTGTAGG
CGCCGCCCTATACCTTGTCTGCCTCCCCGCGTTGCGTCGCGGTGCATGGAGCCGGGCCACCTCGACCTGA
ATGGAAGCCGGCGGCACCTCGCTAACGGATTCACCACTCCAAGAATTGGAGCCAATCAATTCTTGCGGAG
AACTGTGAATGCGCAAACCAACCCTTGGCAGAACATATCCATCGCGTCCGCCATCTCCAGCAGCCGCACG
CGGCGCATCTCGGGCAGCGTTGGGTCCTGGCCACGGGTGCGCATGATCGTGCTCCTGTCGTTGAGGACCC
GGCTAGGCTGGCGGGGTTGCCTTACTGGTTAGCAGAATGAATCACCGATACGCGAGCGAACGTGAAGCGA
CTGCTGCTGCAAAACGTCTGCGACCTGAGCAACAACATGAATGGTCTTCGGTTTCCGTGTTTCGTAAAGT
CTGGAAACGCGGAAGTCAGCGCCCTGCACCATTATGTTCCGGATCTGCATCGCAGGATGCTGCTGGCTAC
CCTGTGGAACACCTACATCTGTATTAACGAAGCGCTGGCATTGACCCTGAGTGATTTTTCTCTGGTCCCG
CCGCATCCATACCGCCAGTTG
Features (pLannotate 1.2.2; 18 found; start..end, strand, type, name):
    128..319     +  CDS            rop: Rop protein, which maintains plasmids at low copy number; rop
    421..560     +  misc_feature   bom: basis of mobility region from pBR322
    746..1334    -  rep_origin     ori: high-copy-number ColE1/pMB1/pBR322/pUC origin of replication
   1505..2365    -  CDS            AmpR: β-lactamase; bla; confers resistance to ampicillin, carbenicillin, and related antibiotics
   2366..2470    -  promoter       AmpR promoter: bla
   2583..2611    +  promoter       tet promoter: E. coli promoter for tetracycline efflux protein gene
   2659..2951    +  CDS            TcR (fragment): tetracycline efflux protein; tet; confers resistance to tetracycline
   2977..3024    -  terminator     T7 terminator: transcription terminator for bacteriophage T7 RNA polymerase
   3032..3081    -  CDS            SET1 (fragment): solubility-enhancement tag derived from T7 phage gene 10B
   3091..3115    +  protein_bind   attB2: mutant version of attB; recombination site for the Gateway® BP reaction BP Clonase™
   3171..3524    -  CDS            HNRNPA1 (fragment): ROA1_BOVIN - Also known as HNRPA1. Experimental evidence at protein level: Swiss-Prot protein existence level 1. Involved in the packaging of pre-mRNA into hnRNP particles, transport of poly(A) mRNA from the nucleus to the cytoplasm and may modulate splice site selection. May bind to specific miRNA hairpins. Binds to the IRES and thereby inhibits the translation of the apoptosis protease activating factor APAF1. From Bos taurus (Bovine).
   3529..3545    -  CDS            TEV site (fragment): tobacco etch virus (TEV) protease recognition and cleavage site
   3551..3575    -  protein_bind   attB1: mutant version of attB; recombination site for the Gateway® BP reaction BP Clonase™
   3584..3604    -  CDS            8xHis (fragment): 8xHis affinity tag
   3622..3644    -  RBS            RBS: efficient ribosome binding site from bacteriophage T7 gene 10 (Olins and Rangwala, 1989)
   3676..3694    -  promoter       T7 promoter: promoter for bacteriophage T7 RNA polymerase
   3716..4620    +  CDS            TcR (fragment): tetracycline efflux protein; tet; confers resistance to tetracycline
   4862..111     -  CDS            YPB1_ECOLX (across the origin): Protein predicted: Swiss-Prot protein existence level 4. From Escherichia coli.
