[The description below was written by a language model from this plasmid's Addgene catalogue record and pLannotate feature annotations shown in this document.]
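Description:
A1-LCD allW D262N is a bacterial expression plasmid built on the Gateway destination vector pDest17, carrying a variant of the human hnRNPA1 low-complexity domain. The 5,131 nt backbone is pBR322-derived. It has a ColE1/pMB1-type origin together with the rop gene and the bom mobility region, consistent with the catalogue listing of low copy number, and it is selected with ampicillin through the β-lactamase gene and its native promoter. Fragments of the tetracycline resistance gene flank the expression cassette; these are interrupted remnants of the parental backbone rather than a usable marker.

The expression cassette runs from a T7 promoter and the phage T7 gene 10 ribosome binding site through an N-terminal histidine tag (recorded as 6xHis; the annotation tool matched it as a partial 8xHis feature), attB1, a TEV protease site, the insert, attB2 and a T7 terminator. The attB sites show that the insert was introduced by Gateway recombination, and because transcription depends on T7 RNA polymerase, protein production requires a DE3-type E. coli host. The insert is a codon-optimized synthetic sequence encoding residues 186–320 of hnRNPA1. It bears the familial ALS mutation D262N, and its aromatic residues are changed to tryptophan while the hexapeptide fibril core is preserved. The automated annotation matched a bovine homolog, but the record gives the species as human. TEV cleavage removes the tag and leaves a short Gly-Ser remnant at the N-terminus. The construct is intended for producing purified recombinant protein, and the associated work examines how condensate formation relates to conversion into amyloid fibrils.
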