Addgene plasmid #234615: A1-LCD allW D262N
Purpose: Bacterial expression of N-terminally 6His tagged hnRNPA1 LCD (186-320) D262N with all aromatic amino acids mutated to W keeping the hexapeptide fibril core (SYNDFG) intact.
Depositing lab: Tanja Mittag. Depositing organization: St. Jude Children's Research Hospital. Publication: Metastable condensates suppress conversion to amyloid fibrils. Das T, Zaidi F, Farag M, Ruff KM, Messing J, Taylor JP, Pappu RV, Mittag T. bioRxiv [Preprint]. 2024 Mar 3:2024.02.28.582569. doi: 10.1101/2024.02.28.582569. PubMed 38464104.
Backbone
  Vector backbone: pDest17
  Backbone manufacturer: Invtirogen
  Vector type: Bacterial Expression
Growth in bacteria
  Bacterial resistance: Ampicillin, 100 μg/mL
  Growth temperature: 37°C
  Growth strain: DH5alpha
  Growth instructions: The depositing lab recommends BL21-Gold (DE3) E. coli for protein expression.
  Copy number: Low Copy
Gene/Insert
  Gene/Insert name: hnRNPA1_LCD_allW D262N (alt name: A1-LCD allW D262N)
  Species: H. sapiens (human)
  Mutation: C-terminal domain (186-320) bearing familial ALS mutation D262N and with all aromatic amino acids mutated to W, except for one Y in the hexapeptide fibril core (SYNDFG).
  Entrez Gene: HNRNPA1 (a.k.a. ALS19, ALS20, HNRPA1, HNRPA1L3, IBMPFD3, MPD3, UP 1, hnRNP A1, hnRNP-A1)
  Promoter: T7
  Tag / fusion protein: 6xHis-TEV (N terminal on insert)
  Cloning method: Gateway Cloning
Terms and licenses: Academic/Nonprofit Terms; Industry Terms: Not Available to Industry
Depositor comments: Insert created through codon optimized gene synthesis. TEV cleavage leaves N-terminal GS tag. Please visit https://doi.org/10.1101/2024.02.28.582569 for bioRxiv preprint.
How to cite: A1-LCD allW D262N was a gift from Tanja Mittag (Addgene plasmid # 234615 ; http://n2t.net/addgene:234615 ; RRID:Addgene_234615)
