>Addgene plasmid #234615 | A1-LCD allW D262N | depositor partial sequence | sequence record 461419 | Orf Sequence
CCCGCACCTGTGGCGCCGGTGATGCCGGCCACGATGCGTCCGGCGTAGAGGATCGAGATCTCGATCCCGC
GAAATTAATACGACTCACTATAGGGAGACCACAACGGTTTCCCTCTAGAAATAATTTTGTTTAACTTTAA
GAAGGAGATATACATATGTCGTACTACCATCACCATCACCATCACCTCGAATCAACAAGTTTGTACAAAA
AAGCAGGCTTCGAGAACCTGTATTTTCAGGGTAGCATGGCAAGCGCAAGCAGCAGCCAGCGTGGTCGTAG
CGGTAGCGGTAATTGGGGTGGTGGTCGCGGTGGTGGTTGGGGTGGCAATGATAACTGGGGTCGTGGTGGT
AATTGGAGCGGTCGCGGAGGCTGGGGTGGTTCAAGAGGTGGTGGCGGATGGGGTGGTAGTGGTGATGGTT
GGAATGGTTGGGGCAATGATGGTAGCAACTGGGGTGGCGGTGGCAGCTATAATAACTTTGGCAATTGGAA
TAATCAGAGCAGCAATTGGGGTCCGATGAAAGGTGGTAACTGGGGAGGTCGTAGCAGCGGTCCGTGGGGA
GGTGGCGGTCAGTGGTGGGCAAAACCGCGTAATCAAGGCGGTTGGGGAGGTAGCTCTAGCAGCAGCAGCT
GGGGTTCAGGTCGTCGTTGGTAAGACCCAGCTTTCTTGTACAAAGTGGTTGATTCGAGGCTGCTAACAAA
GCCCG
